>Addgene plasmid #66463 | OPRL1-Tango | depositor partial sequence | sequence record 113539 | empty Tango
GACGGATCGGGAGATCTCCCGATCCCCTATGGTGCACTCTCAGTACAATCTGCTCTGATGCCGCATAGTT
AAGCCAGTATCTGCTCCCTGCTTGTGTGTTGGAGGTCGCTGAGTAGTGCGCGAGCAAAATTTAAGCTACA
ACAAGGCAAGGCTTGACCGACAATTGCATGAAGAATCTGCTTAGGGTTAGGCGTTTTGCGCTGCTTCGCG
ATGTACGGGCCAGATATACGCGTTGACATTGATTATTGACTAGTTATTAATAGTAATCAATTACGGGGTC
ATTAGTTCATAGCCCATATATGGAGTTCCGCGTTACATAACTTACGGTAAATGGCCCGCCTGGCTGACCG
CCCAACGACCCCCGCCCATTGACGTCAATAATGACGTATGTTCCCATAGTAACGCCAATAGGGACTTTCC
ATTGACGTCAATGGGTGGAGTATTTACGGTAAACTGCCCACTTGGCAGTACATCAAGTGTATCATATGCC
AAGTACGCCCCCTATTGACGTCAATGACGGTAAATGGCCCGCCTGGCATTATGCCCAGTACATGACCTTA
TGGGACTTTCCTACTTGGCAGTACATCTACGTATTAGTCATCGCTATTACCATGGTGATGCGGTTTTGGC
AGTACATCAATGGGCGTGGATAGCGGTTTGACTCACGGGGATTTCCAAGTCTCCACCCCATTGACGTCAA
TGGGAGTTTGTTTTGGCACCAAAATCAACGGGACTTTCCAAAATGTCGTAACAACTCCGCCCCATTGACG
CAAATGGGCGGTAGGCGTGTACGGTGGGAGGTCTATATAAGCAGAGCTCTCTGGCTAACTAGAGAACCCA
CTGCTTACTGGCTTATCGAAATTAATACGACTCACTATAGGGAGACCCAAGCTGGCTAGCGTTTAAACTT
AAGCTTGGTACCGAGCTCGGATCCACTAGTCCAGTGTGGTGGAATTCTGCAGATATCCAGCACAGTGGCG
GCCGCGCCACCATGAAGACGATCATCGCCCTGAGCTACATCTTCTGCCTGGTATTCGCCGACTACAAGGA
CGATGATGACGCCAGCATCGATACCGGTGGACGCACCCCACCCAGCCTGGGTCCCCAAGATGAGTCCTGC
ACCACCGCCAGCTCCTCCCTGGCCAAGGACACTTCATCGACCGGTGAGAACCTGTACTTCCAGCTAAGAT
TAGATAAAAGTAAAGTGATTAACAGCGCATTAGAGCTGCTTAATGAGGTCGGAATCGAAGGTTTAACAAC
CCGTAAACTCGCCCAGAAGCTAGGTGTAGAGCAGCCTACATTGTATTGGCATGTAAAAAATAAGCGGGCT
TTGCTCGACGCCTTAGCCATTGAGATGTTAGATAGGCACCATACTCACTTTTGCCCTTTAGAAGGGGAAA
GCTGGCAAGATTTTTTACGTAATAACGCTAAAAGTTTTAGATGTGCTTTACTAAGTCATCGCGATGGAGC
AAAAGTACATTTAGGTACACGGCCTACAGAAAAACAGTATGAAACTCTCGAAAATCAATTAGCCTTTTTA
TGCCAACAAGGTTTTTCACTAGAGAATGCATTATATGCACTCAGCGCTGTGGGGCATTTTACTTTAGGTT
GCGTATTGGAAGATCAAGAGCATCAAGTCGCTAAAGAAGAAAGGGAAACACCTACTACTGATAGTATGCC
GCCATTATTACGACAAGCTATCGAATTATTTGATCACCAAGGTGCAGAGCCAGCCTTCTTATTCGGCCTT
GAATTGATCATATGCGGATTAGAAAAACAACTTAAATGTGAAAGTGGGTCCGCGTACAGCCGCGCGCGTA
CGAAAAACAATTACGGGTCTACCATCGAGGGCCTGCTCGATCTCCCGGACGACGACGCCCCCGAAGAGGC
GGGGCTGGCGGCTCCGCGCCTGTCCTTTCTCCCCGCGGGACACACGCGCAGACTGTCGACGGCCCCCCCG
ACCGATGTCAGCCTGGGGGACGAGCTCCACTTAGACGGCGAGGACGTGGCGATGGCGCATGCCGACGCGC
TAGACGATTTCGATCTGGACATGTTGGGGGACGGGGATTCCCCGGGTCCGGGATTTACCCCCCACGACTC
CGCCCCCTACGGCGCTCTGGATATGGCCGACTTCGAGTTTGAGCAGATGTTTACCGATGCCCTTGGAATT
GACGAGTACGGTGGGTAGCTCGAGTCTAGAGGGCCCGTTTAAACCCGCTGATCAGCCTCGACTGTGCCTT
CTAGTTGCCAGCCATCTGTTGTTTGCCCCTCCCCCGTGCCTTCCTTGACCCTGGAAGGTGCCACTCCCAC
TGTCCTTTCCTAATAAAATGAGGAAATTGCATCGCATTGTCTGAGTAGGTGTCATTCTATTCTGGGGGGT
GGGGTGGGGCAGGACAGCAAGGGGGAGGATTGGGAAGACAATAGCAGGCATGCTGGGGATGCGGTGGGCT
CTATGGCTTCTGAGGCGGAAAGAACCAGCTGGGGCTCTAGGGGGTATCCCC
[124 nt withheld, positions 2502-2625]
C
[91 nt withheld, positions 2627-2717]
A
[49 nt withheld, positions 2719-2767]
CCTTTGACGTTGGAGTCCACGTTCTTT
[37 nt withheld, positions 2795-2831]
ACCCTATCTCGGTCTATTCTTTTGATTTATAAGGGATTTTGCCGATTTCGGCCTATTGGTTAAAAAATGA
GCTGATTTAACAAAAATTTAACGCGAATTAATTCTGTGGAATGTGTGTCAGTTAGGGTGTGGAAAGTCCC
CAGGCTCCCCAGCAGGCAGAAGTATGCAAAGCATGCATCTCAATTAGTCAGCAACCAGGTGTGGAAAGTC
CCCAGGCTCCCCAGCAGGCAGAAGTATGCAAAGCATGCATCTCAATTAGTCAGCAACCATAGTCCCGCCC
CTAACTCCGCCCATCCCGCCCCTAACTCCGCCCAGTTCCGCCCATTCTCCGCCCCATGGCTGACTAATTT
TTTTTATTTATGCAGAGGCCGAGGCCGCCTCTGCCTCTGAGCTATTCCAGAAGTAGTGAGGAGGCTTTTT
TGGAGGCCTAGGCTTTTGCAAAAAGCTCCCGGGAGCTTGTATATCCATTTTCGGATCTGATCAAGAGACA
GGATGAGGATCGTTTCGCATGATTGAACAAGATGGATTGCACGCAGGTTCTCCGGCCGCTTGGGTGGAGA
GGCTATTCGGCTATGACTGGGCACAACAGACAATCGGCTGCTCTGATGCCGCCGTGTTCCGGCTGTCAGC
GCAGGGGCGCCCGGTTCTTTTTGTCAAGACCGACCTGTCCGGTGCCCTGAATGAACTGCAGGACGAGGCA
GCGCGGCTATCGTGGCTGGCCACGACGGGCGTTCCTTGCGCAGCTGTGCTCGACGTTGTCACTGAAGCGG
GAAGGGACTGGCTGCTATTGGGCGAAGTGCCGGGGCAGGATCTCCTGTCATCTCACCTTGCTCCTGCCGA
GAAAGTATCCATCATGGCTGATGCAATGCGGCGGCTGCATACGCTTGATCCGGCTACCTGCCCATTCGAC
CACCAAGCGAAACATCGCATCGAGCGAGCACGTACTCGGATGGAAGCCGGTCTTGTCGATCAGGATGATC
TGGACGAAGAGCATCAGGGGCTCGCGCCAGCCGAACTGTTCGCCAGGCTCAAGGCGCGCATGCCCGACGG
CGAGGATCTCGTCGTGACCCATGGCGATGCCTGCTTGCCGAATATCATGGTGGAAAATGGCCGCTTTTCT
GGATTCATCGACTGTGGCCGGCTGGGTGTGGCGGACCGCTATCAGGACATAGCGTTGGCTACCCGTGATA
TTGCTGAAGAGCTTGGCGGCGAATGGGCTGACCGCTTCCTCGTGCTTTACGGTATCGCCGCTCCCGATTC
GCAGCGCATCGCCTTCTATCGCCTTCTTGACGAGTTCTTCTGAGCGGGACTCTGGGGTTCGAAATGACCG
ACCAAGCGACGCCCAACCTGCCATCACGAGATTTCGATTCCACCGCCGCCTTCTATGAAAGGTTGGGCTT
CGGAATCGTTTTCCGGGACGCCGGCTGGATGATCCTCCAGCGCGGGGATCTCATGCTGGAGTTCTTCGCC
CACCCCAACTTGTTTATTGCAGCTTATAATGGTTACAAATAAAGCAATAGCATCACAAATTTCACAAATA
AAGCATTTTTTTCACTGCATTCTAGTTGTGGTTTGTCCAAACTCATCAATGTATCTTATCATGTCTGTAT
ACCGTCGACCTCTAGCTAGAGCTTGGCGTAATCATGGTCATAGCTGTTTCCTGTGTGAAATTGTTATCCG
CTCACAATTCCACACAACATACGAGCCGGAAGCATAAAGTGTAAAGCCTGGGGTGCCTAATGAGTGAGCT
AACTCACATTAATTGCGTTGCGCTCACTGCCCGCTTTCCAGTCGGGAAACCTGTCGTGCCAGCTGCATTA
ATGAATCGGCCAACGCGCGGGGAGAGGCGGTTTGCGTATTGGGCGCTCTTCCGCTTCCTCGCTCACTGAC
TCGCTGCGCTCGGTCGTTCGGCTGCGGCGAGCGGTATCAGCTCACTCAAAGGCGGTAATACGGTTATCCA
CAGAATCAGGGGATAACGCAGGAAAGAACATGTGAGCAAAAGGCCAGCAAAAGGCCAGGAACCGTAAAAA
GGCCGCGTTGCTGGCGTTTTTCCATAGGCTCCGCCCCCCTGACGAGCATCACAAAAATCGACGCTCAAGT
CAGAGGTGGCGAAACCCGACAGGACTATAAAGATACCAGGCGTTTCCCCCTGGAAGCTCCCTCGTGCGCT
CTCCTGTTCCGACCCTGCCGCTTACCGGATACCTGTCCGCCTTTCTCCCTTCGGGAAGCGTGGCGCTTTC
TCATAGCTCACGCTGTAGGTATCTCAGTTCGGTGTAGGTCGTTCGCTCCAAGCTGGGCTGTGTGCACGAA
CCCCCCGTTCAGCCCGACCGCTGCGCCTTATCCGGTAACTATCGTCTTGAGTCCAACCCGGTAAGACACG
ACTTATCGCCACTGGCAGCAGCCACTGGTAACAGGATTAGCAGAGCGAGGTATGTAGGCGGTGCTACAGA
GTTCTTGAAGTGGTGGCCTAACTACGGCTACACTAGAAGAACAGTATTTGGTATCTGCGCTCTGCTGAAG
CCAGTTACCTTCGGAAAAAGAGTTGGTAGCTCTTGATCCGGCAAACAAACCACCGCTGGTAGCGGTTTTT
TTGTTTGCAAGCAGCAGATTACGCGCAGAAAAAAAGGATCTCAAGAAGATCCTTTGATCTTTTCTACGGG
GTCTGACGCTCAGTGGAACGAAAACTCACGTTAAGGGATTTTGGTCATGAGATTATCAAAAAGGATCTTC
ACCTAGATCCTTTTAAATTAAAAATGAAGTTTTAAATCAATCTAAAGTATATATGAGTAAACTTGGTCTG
ACAGTTACCAATGCTTAATCAGTGAGGCACCTATCTCAGCGATCTGTCTATTTCGTTCATCCATAGTTGC
CTGACTCCCCGTCGTGTAGATAACTACGATACGGGAGGGCTTACCATCTGGCCCCAGTGCTGCAATGATA
CCGCGAGACCCACGCTCACCGGCTCCAGATTTATCAGCAATAAACCAGCCAGCCGGAAGGGCCGAGCGCA
GAAGTGGTCCTGCAACTTTATCCGCCTCCATCCAGTCTATTAATTGTTGCCGGGAAGCTAGAGTAAGTAG
TTCGCCAGTTAATAGTTTGCGCAACGTTGTTGCCATTGCTACAGGCATCGTGGTGTCACGCTCGTCGTTT
GGTATGGCTTCATTCAGCTCCGGTTCCCAACGATCAAGGCGAGTTACATGATCCCCCATGTTGTGCAAAA
AAGCGGTTAGCTCCTTCGGTCCTCCGATCGTTGTCAGAAGTAAGTTGGCCGCAGTGTTATCACTCATGGT
TATGGCAGCACTGCATAATTCTCTTACTGTCATGCCATCCGTAAGATGCTTTTCTGTGACTGGTGAGTAC
TCAACCAAGTCATTCTGAGAATAGTGTATGCGGCGACCGAGTTGCTCTTGCCCGGCGTCAATACGGGATA
ATACCGCGCCACATAGCAGAACTTTAAAAGTGCTCATCATTGGAAAACGTTCTTCGGGGCGAAAACTCTC
AAGGATCTTACCGCTGTTGAGATCCAGTTCGATGTAACCCACTCGTGCACCCAACTGATCTTCAGCATCT
TTTACTTTCACCAGCGTTTCTGGGTGAGCAAAAACAGGAAGGCAAAATGCCGCAAAAAAGGGAATAAGGG
CGACACGGAAATGTTGAATACTCATACTCTTCCTTTTTCAATATTATTGAAGCATTTATCAGGGTTATTG
TCTCATGAGCGGATACATATTTGAATGTATTTAGAAAAATAAACAAATAGGGGTTCCGCGCACATTTCCC
CGAAAAGTGCCACCTGACGTC
