>Addgene plasmid #66463 | OPRL1-Tango | depositor partial sequence | sequence record 113540 | OPRL1
ATGGAGCCCCTGTTTCCGGCCCCCTTTTGGGAAGTCATCTATGGCTCACATCTGCAGGGGAACCTGAGTC
TGCTGTCCCCCAACCATTCACTGCTTCCTCCCCATCTGTTGCTGAACGCTTCTCATGGAGCATTCCTGCC
TCTCGGATTGAAGGTAACTATCGTCGGCTTGTATCTCGCCGTCTGCGTGGGCGGCCTCCTGGGTAACTGT
CTGGTTATGTACGTTATTCTCCGGCACACTAAAATGAAGACAGCAACAAACATTTACATCTTTAATCTGG
CACTGGCTGATACACTGGTATTGTTGACGCTGCCTTTCCAGGGGACCGATATTCTCCTGGGATTCTGGCC
TTTCGGGAACGCCCTGTGTAAGACTGTAATAGCAATAGATTATTACAACATGTTTACTAGCACATTCACG
CTGACAGCCATGAGTGTGGATAGATACGTGGCTATCTGCCACCCCATTCGAGCACTGGACGTGCGCACCT
CCTCAAAAGCCCAAGCAGTCAATGTGGCCATCTGGGCACTGGCCAGTGTGGTTGGTGTGCCCGTAGCGAT
AATGGGCAGCGCCCAAGTGGAGGACGAAGAGATCGAATGCCTCGTGGAGATTCCAACTCCACAGGACTAT
TGGGGCCCTGTCTTTGCCATCTGTATCTTTTTGTTCTCTTTCATCGTGCCAGTACTCGTCATCTCAGTAT
GTTACAGCCTGATGATTCGCAGGCTCCGAGGCGTTAGACTGCTGAGTGGAAGCAGGGAGAAGGACCGCAA
CCTCCGACGCATCACGAGGCTGGTCCTCGTGGTTGTGGCGGTGTTCGTGGGCTGTTGGACCCCCGTGCAG
GTCTTCGTTCTCGCCCAGGGACTTGGGGTGCAGCCGTCAAGCGAGACAGCAGTGGCTATACTGCGCTTTT
GCACCGCACTGGGGTACGTCAACAGCTGCCTGAACCCAATTCTTTACGCTTTTCTCGATGAGAATTTCAA
GGCCTGCTTCCGGAAATTCTGTTGTGCTTCAGCCCTGCGACGGGATGTACAAGTCTCAGACAGAGTGAGG
TCAATTGCCAAGGACGTGGCATTGGCTTGTAAGACCAGTGAGACAGTACCCCGGCCAGCC
