>Addgene plasmid #66463 | OPRL1-Tango | addgene partial sequence | sequence record 120480 | CMV-F 5'-CGCAAATGGGCGGTAGGCGTG-3'
GCTCTCTGGCTAACTAGAGAACCCACTGCTTACTGGCTTATCGAAATTAATACGACTCACTATAGGGAGA
CCCAAGCTGGCTAGCGTTTAAACTTAAGCTTGGTACCGAGCTCGGATCCACTAGTCCAGTGTGGTGGAAT
TCTGCAGATATCCAGCACAGTGGCGGCCGCGCCACCATGAAGACGATCATCGCCCTGAGCTACATCTTCT
GCCTGGTATTCGCCGACTACAAGGACGATGATGACGCCAGCATCGATATGGAGCCCCTGTTTCCGGCCCC
CTTTTGGGAAGTCATCTATGGCTCACATCTGCAGGGGAACCTGAGTCTGCTGTCCCCCAACCATTCACTG
CTTCCTCCCCATCTGTTGCTGAACGCTTCTCATGGAGCATTCCTGCCTCTCGGATTGAAGGTAACTATCG
TCGGCTTGTATCTCGCCGTCTGCGTGGGCGGCCTCCTGGGTAACTGTCTGGTTATGTACGTTATTCTCCG
GCACACTAAAATGAAGACAGCAACAAACATTTACATCTTTAATCTGGCACTGGCTGATACACTGGTATTG
TTGACGCTGCCTTTCCAGGGGACCGATATTCTCCTGGGATTCTGGCCTTTCGGGAACGCCCTGTGTAAGA
CTGTAATAGCAATAGATTATTACAACATGTTTACTAGCACATTCACGCTGACAGCCATGAGTGTGGATAG
ATACGTGGCTATCTGCCACCCCATTCGAGCACTGGACGTGCGCACCTCCTCAAAAGCCCAAGCAGTCAAT
GTGGCCATCTGGGCACTGGCCAGTGTGGTTGGTGTGCCCGTAGCGATAATGGGCAGCGCCCAAGTGGAGG
ACGAAGAGATCGAATGCCTCGTGGAGATTCCAACTCCACAGGACTATTGGGGCCCTGTCTTTGCCATCTG
