>Addgene plasmid #66463 | OPRL1-Tango | addgene partial sequence | sequence record 120481 | Tet-R 5'-GGCGAGTTTACGGGTTGTTA-3'
GCTCTAATGCGCTGTTAATCACTTTACTTTTATCTAATCTTAGCTGGAAGTACAGGTTCTCACCGGTCGA
TGAAGTGTCCTTGGCCAGGGAGGAGCTGGCGGTGGTGCAGGACTCATCTTGGGGACCCAGGCTGGGTGGG
GTGCGTCCACCGGTATCGATGGCTGGCCGGGGTACTGTCTCACTGGTCTTACAAGCCAATGCCACGTCCT
TGGCAATTGACCTCACTCTGTCTGAGACTTGTACATCCCGTCGCAGGGCTGAAGCACAACAGAATTTCCG
GAAGCAGGCCTTGAAATTCTCATCGAGAAAAGCGTAAAGAATTGGGTTCAGGCAGCTGTTGACGTACCCC
AGTGCGGTGCAAAAGCGCAGTATAGCCACTGCTGTCTCGCTTGACGGCTGCACCCCAAGTCCCTGGGCGA
GAACGAAGACCTGCACGGGGGTCCAACAGCCCACGAACACCGCCACAACCACGAGGACCAGCCTCGTGAT
GCGTCGGAGGTTGCGGTCCTTCTCCCTGCTTCCACTCAGCAGTCTAACGCCTCGGAGCCTGCGAATCATC
AGGCTGTAACATACTGAGATGACGAGTACTGGCACGATGAAAGAGAACAAAAAGATACAGATGGCAAAGA
CAGGGCCCCAATAGTCCTGTGGAGTTGGAATCTCCACGAGGCATTCGATCTCTTCGTCCTCCACTTGGGC
GCTGCCCATTATCGCTACGGGCACACCAACCACACTGGCCAGTGCCCAGATGGCCACATTGACTGCTTGG
GCTTTTGAGGAGGTGCGCACGTCCAGTGCTCGAATGGGGTGGCAGATAGCCACGTATCTATCCACACTCA
TGGCTGTCAGCGTGAATGTGCTAGTAAACATGTTGTAATAATCTATTGCTATTACAGTCTTACACAGGGC
GTTCCCGAAAGGCCAGAATCCCAGGAGAATATCGGTCCCCTGGAAAGGCAGCGTCAACAATACCAGTGTA
TCAGCCAGTGCCAGATTAAAGATGTAAATGTT
