[The description below was written by a language model from this plasmid's Addgene catalogue record.]
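Description:
OPRL1-Tango is a mammalian expression plasmid from the PRESTO-Tango collection, built on an "empty Tango" backbone of about 6.6 kb that was itself derived from pcDNA3.1(+). It is propagated in E. coli as a high-copy plasmid under ampicillin selection. It also carries a neomycin resistance marker, so transfected mammalian cells can be selected with G418. No feature table accompanies the record, so the origins of replication and polyadenylation signals are not listed individually.

The payload is the human OPRL1 coding sequence (about 1.1 kb), which encodes the nociceptin/orphanin FQ opioid-like receptor. It is expressed from the CMV promoter and was cloned between a NotI site and a downstream XhoI site. The backbone supplies an N-terminal FLAG tag, which allows detection of the expressed receptor. The depositor's notes place a tTA (tetracycline transactivator) sequence downstream of the receptor, consistent with the Tango design, although the record does not spell out the linker or cleavage elements between the two. In a Tango assay, agonist activation of the receptor recruits arrestin, and this event leads to release of the transcription factor and expression of a reporter gene. Receptor activation is therefore read out as transcriptional output, independent of the receptor's G protein coupling.

The depositor cautions that most PRESTO-Tango vectors carry an XbaI site rather than XhoI downstream of tTA, so the 3′ site should be confirmed by sequencing before planning a digest. The plasmid belongs to a resource for parallel screening of ligands across the druggable human GPCRome, generated under a programme focused on understudied drug-target families.
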