Addgene plasmid #66463: OPRL1-Tango
Purpose: Expression of G protein-coupled receptors for PRESTO-Tango: parallel receptorome expression and screening via transcriptional output, with transcriptional activation following arrestin translocation
Depositing lab: Bryan Roth. Depositing organization: University of North Carolina at Chapel Hill. Publication: PRESTO-Tango as an open-source resource for interrogation of the druggable human GPCRome. Kroeze WK, Sassano MF, Huang XP, Lansu K, McCorvy JD, Giguere PM, Sciaky N, Roth BL. Nat Struct Mol Biol. 2015 May;22(5):362-9. doi: 10.1038/nsmb.3014. Epub 2015 Apr 20. PubMed 25895059.
Backbone
  Vector backbone: empty Tango
  Backbone size w/o insert (bp): 6632
  Vector type: Mammalian Expression
  Selectable markers: Neomycin (select with G418)
Growth in bacteria
  Bacterial resistance: Ampicillin, 100 μg/mL
  Growth temperature: 37°C
  Growth strain: DH5alpha
  Copy number: High Copy
Gene/Insert
  Gene/Insert name: OPRL1
  Species: H. sapiens (human)
  Insert size (bp): 1110
  Entrez Gene: OPRL1 (a.k.a. KOR-3, KOR3, NOCIR, NOP, NOPr, OOR, OPRL, ORL1, PNOCR)
  Promoter: CMV
  Tag / fusion protein: FLAG (N terminal on backbone)
  Cloning method: Restriction Enzyme; 5′ cloning site NotI (not destroyed); 3′ cloning site XhoI (unknown if destroyed)
  Sequencing primers: 5′ CMV-F; 3′ Tet-R
Terms and licenses: Academic/Nonprofit Terms; Industry Terms: Not Available to Industry
Depositor comments: Please note: Most of the PRESTO-Tango vectors do not contain the XhoI cut site downstream of the tTA sequence and instead carry an XbaI site. If you need to perform an XhoI digest we recommend sequencing with a forward primer at the C-terminus of tTA to determine which of the two sites is present. Suggested primer: 5-gagctccacttagacggcgagg-3. Original backbone was pcDNA3.1(+). These plasmids were generated as part of the Illuminating the Druggable Genome (IDG) program sponsored by the NIH Common Fund. The goal of this program is to identify, gather, and distribute information and resources for proteins that currently are not well-studied yet belong to commonly drug-targeted protein families: protein kinases, non-olfactory G-protein coupled receptors (GPCRs), and ion channels. The IDG program is designed to develop fundamental research tools for understudied proteins, elucidate their function, and disseminate the IDG-related resources and data to the greater scientific community.
How to cite: OPRL1-Tango was a gift from Bryan Roth (Addgene plasmid # 66463 ; http://n2t.net/addgene:66463 ; RRID:Addgene_66463)
